Addgene plasmid #202952: Salsa-BC111-P2B3
Purpose: Expression of barcoded reporter plasmid for PRESTO-Salsa; EGFP/BC111
Depositing lab: Noah Palm. Depositing organization: Yale University. Publication: Highly multiplexed bioactivity screening reveals human and microbiota metabolome-GPCRome interactions. Chen H, Rosen CE, Gonzalez-Hernandez JA, Song D, Potempa J, Ring AM, Palm NW. Cell. 2023 Jul 6;186(14):3095-3110.e19. doi: 10.1016/j.cell.2023.05.024. Epub 2023 Jun 14. PubMed 37321219.
Backbone
  Vector backbone: pCER206
  Vector type: Mammalian Expression
Growth in bacteria
  Bacterial resistance: Ampicillin, 100 μg/mL
  Growth temperature: 37°C
  Growth strain: DH5alpha
  Copy number: High Copy
Gene/Insert
  Gene/Insert name: EGFP/BC111
  Species: Synthetic
  Insert size (bp): 730
  Promoter: Tet Response Element (TRE)
  Cloning method: Restriction Enzyme; 5′ cloning site BsrGI (not destroyed); 3′ cloning site HindIII (not destroyed)
  Sequencing primers: 5′ Custom primer (GAAGCGCGATCACATGG)
Terms and licenses: Academic/Nonprofit Terms; Industry Terms: Not Available to Industry
How to cite: Salsa-BC111-P2B3 was a gift from Noah Palm (Addgene plasmid # 202952 ; http://n2t.net/addgene:202952 ; RRID:Addgene_202952)
