[The description below was written by a language model from this plasmid's Addgene catalogue record and pLannotate feature annotations shown in this document.]
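Description:
Salsa-BC111-P2B3 is a 5.1 kb mammalian expression plasmid built on the pCER206 backbone. It is one member of a set of barcoded reporter plasmids made for PRESTO-Salsa, a highly multiplexed assay for screening GPCR activation. In E. coli it is maintained at high copy through a ColE1/pUC-type origin and selected with ampicillin via the bla (AmpR) gene and its native promoter. No mammalian selection marker is annotated. The short lacI, SV40 large T antigen and aminoglycoside phosphotransferase (str) fragments appear to be non-functional backbone remnants.

The payload is a synthetic 730 bp EGFP/BC111 insert placed between retained BsrGI and HindIII sites and driven by a tetracycline response element. The feature table shows a bidirectional-style Tet-responsive region. A tetO array sits centrally, with a TRE3G-type promoter fragment pointing toward a mammalian codon-optimized EGFP coding sequence, followed by a short polylinker fragment and a nearby SV40 polyadenylation signal annotated on the opposite strand. On the other side, a minimal CMV promoter faces a polylinker remnant, a rabbit β-globin intron, a β-globin exon fragment and a β-globin poly(A) signal; no coding payload is annotated in that arm. The barcode itself is not annotated. From the cloning sites it presumably lies just downstream of EGFP, where it would be transcribed as part of the reporter mRNA.

Because transcription depends on a Tet transactivator binding the TRE, the reporter would be induced where such a transactivator is released or supplied. The unique barcode would then allow transcripts from many pooled reporters to be distinguished by sequencing. The record does not detail the assay mechanics or say which receptor this barcode is paired with.
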