Features (pLannotate 1.2.2; 17 found; start..end, strand, type, name):
      2..55      +  CDS            lacI (fragment): lac repressor; lacI; The lac repressor binds to the lac operator to inhibit transcription in E. coli. This inhibition can be relieved by adding lactose or isopropyl-β-D-thiogalactopyranoside (IPTG).
    388..443     -  polyA_signal   β-globin poly(A) signal: rabbit β-globin polyadenylation signal (Gil and Proudfoot, 1987)
    518..640     -  CDS            HBB: HBB_COLGU - Experimental evidence at transcript level: Swiss-Prot protein existence level 2. Involved in oxygen transport from the lung to the various peripheral tissues. From Colobus guereza (Mantled guereza) (Eastern black-and-white colobus monkey).
    644..1216    -  intron         β-globin intron: intron from rabbit β-globin gene
   1312..1343    -  misc_feature   MCS (fragment): pUC18/19 multiple cloning site
   1437..1475    -  promoter       minimal CMV promoter: human cytomegalovirus (CMV) immediate early promoter
   1493..1708    -  protein_bind   tetracycline response element (fragment): contains seven copies of the tetracycline operator tetO tetracycline repressor TetR
   1708..1753    +  promoter       TRE3GV promoter (fragment): 3rd-generation Tet-responsive promoter that can be activated by binding of Tet-On® 3G, optimized for retroviral and lentiviral vectors
   1829..1856    +  misc_feature   MCS (fragment): pBluescript multiple cloning site
   1861..2580    +  CDS            EGFP: the original enhanced GFP (Yang et al., 1996) mammalian codon-optimized
   2591..2613    +  misc_feature   MCS (fragment): pBluescript multiple cloning site
   2627..2761    -  polyA_signal   SV40 poly(A) signal: SV40 polyadenylation signal
   2784..2867    -  CDS            large T antigen (fragment): large T antigen from SV40 (simian virus 40)
   2861..3091    -  CDS            str (fragment): STR_KLEPN - Protein inferred from homology: Swiss-Prot protein existence level 3. The aminoglycoside phosphotransferases achieve inactivation of their antibiotic substrates by phosphorylation. From Klebsiella pneumoniae.
   3210..3314    +  promoter       AmpR promoter: bla
   3315..4175    +  CDS            AmpR: β-lactamase; bla; confers resistance to ampicillin, carbenicillin, and related antibiotics
   4346..4934    +  rep_origin     ori: high-copy-number ColE1/pMB1/pBR322/pUC origin of replication
>Addgene plasmid #202952 | Salsa-BC111-P2B3 | addgene full sequence | sequence record 421315 | Addgene NGS Result
AGCGCCCAATACGCAAACCGCCTCTCCCCGCGCGTTGGCCGATTCATTAATGCAGTCGAGGGATCTCCAT
AAGAGAAGAGGGACAGCTATGACTGGGAGTAGTCAGGAGAGGAGGAAAAATCTGGCTAGTAAAACATGTA
AGGAAAATTTTAGGGATGTTAAAGAAAAAAATAACACAAAACAAAATATAAAAAAAATCTAACCTCAAGT
CAAGGCTTTTCTATGGAATAAGGAATGGACAGCAGGGGGCTGTTTCATATACTGATGACCTCTTTATAGC
CAACCTTTGTTCATGGCAGCCAGCATATGGGCATATGTTGCCAAACTCTAAACCAAATACTCATTCTGAT
GTTTTAAATGATTTGCCCTCCCATATGTCCTTCCGAGTGAGAGACACAAAAAATTCCAACACACTATTGC
AATGAAAATAAATTTCCTTTATTAGCCAGAAGTCAGATGCTCAAGGGGCTTCATGATGTCCCCATAATTT
TTGGCAGAGGGAAAAAGATCGATCTCAGTGGTATTTGTGAGCCAGGGCATTGGCCACACCAGCCACCACC
TTCTGATAGGCAGCCTGCACCTGAGGAGTGAATTCTTTGCCAAAATGATGAGACAGCACAACAACCAGCA
CGTTGCCCAGGAGCTGTAGGAAAGAGAAGAAGGCATGAACATGGTTAGCAGAGGGGCCCGGTTTGGACTC
AGAGTATTTTATCCTCATCTCAAACAGTGTATATCATTGTAACCATAAAGAGAAAGGCAGGATGATGACC
AGGGTGTAGTTGTTTCTACCAATAAGAATATTTCCACGCCAGCCAGAATTTATATGCAGAAATATTCTAC
CTTATCATTTAATTATAACAATTGTTCTCTAAAACTGTGCTGAAGTACAATATAATATACCCTGATTGCC
TTGAAAAAAAAGTGATTAGAGAAAGTACTTACAATCTGACAAATAAACAAAAGTGAATTTAAAAATTCGT
TACAAATGCAAGCTAAAGTTTAACGAAAAAGTTACAGAAAATGAAAAGAAAATAAGAGGAGACAATGGTT
GTCAACAGAGTAGAAAGTGAAAGAAACAAAATTATCATGAGGGTCCATGGTGATACAAGGGACATCTTCC
CATTCTAAACAACACCCTGAAAACTTTGCCCCCTCCATATAACATGAATTTTACAATAGCGAAAAAGAAA
GAACAATCAAGGGTCCCCAAACTCACCCTGAAGTTCTCAGCTCTAGAGATATCGTCGAGGCCGCGCTAGC
GTTTAAACTGTCGACCTTAATTAAGAGATCTGCTCGAGGCGCGTCAGCTGACTAGAGGATCCCCGGGTAC
CGAGCTCGAATTCGGGGCCGCGGAGGCTGGATCGGTCCCGGTGTCTTCTATGGAGGTCAAAACAGCGTGG
ATGGCGTCTCCAGGCGATCTGACGGTTCACTAAACGAGCTCTGCTTATATAGGCCTCCCACCGTACACGC
CTACCTCGACCCGGGTACCGAGCTCGACTTTCACTTTTCTCTATCACTGATAGGGAGTGGTAAACTCGAC
TTTCACTTTTCTCTATCACTGATAGGGAGTGGTAAACTCGACTTTCACTTTTCTCTATCACTGATAGGGA
GTGGTAAACTCGACTTTCACTTTTCTCTATCACTGATAGGGAGTGGTAAACTCGACTTTCACTTTTCTCT
ATCACTGATAGGGAGTGGTAAACTCGACCTATATAAGCAGAGCTCGTTTAGTGAACCGTCAGATCGCCTG
GAGACGCCATCCACGCTGTTTTGACCTCCATAGAAGACACCGGGACCGATCCAGCCTCCGCGGCCCCGAA
TTCCTGCAGCGGCCGCTCTAGAACTAGTGGATCCCCGCGGATGGTGAGCAAGGGCGAGGAGCTGTTCACC
GGGGTGGTGCCCATCCTGGTCGAGCTGGACGGCGACGTAAACGGCCACAAGTTCAGCGTGTCCGGCGAGG
GCGAGGGCGATGCCACCTACGGCAAGCTGACCCTGAAGTTCATCTGCACCACCGGCAAGCTGCCCGTGCC
CTGGCCCACCCTCGTGACCACCCTGACCTACGGCGTGCAGTGCTTCAGCCGCTACCCCGACCACATGAAG
CAGCACGACTTCTTCAAGTCCGCCATGCCCGAAGGCTACGTCCAGGAGCGCACCATCTTCTTCAAGGACG
ACGGCAACTACAAGACCCGCGCCGAGGTGAAGTTCGAGGGCGACACCCTGGTGAACCGCATCGAGCTGAA
GGGCATCGACTTCAAGGAGGACGGCAACATCCTGGGGCACAAGCTGGAGTACAACTACAACAGCCACAAC
GTCTATATCATGGCCGACAAGCAGAAGAACGGCATCAAGGTGAACTTCAAGATCCGCCACAACATCGAGG
ACGGCAGCGTGCAGCTCGCCGACCACTACCAGCAGAACACCCCCATCGGCGACGGCCCCGTGCTGCTGCC
CGACAACCACTACCTGAGCACCCAGTCCGCCCTGAGCAAAGACCCCAACGAGAAGCGCGATCACATGGTC
CTGCTGGAGTTCGTGACCGCCGCCGGGATCACTCTCGGCATGGACGAGCTGTACAAGTAACAAACATCAT
GAATTCGATATCAAGCTTGTCGACCTAGTTCTAGAGGATCCAGACATGATAAGATACATTGATGAGTTTG
GACAAACCACAACTAGAATGCAGTGAAAAAAATGCTTTATTTGTGAAATTTGTGATGCTATTGCTTTATT
TGTAACCATTATAAGCTGCAATAAACAAGTTAACAACAACAATTGCATTCATTTTATGTTTCAGGTTCAG
GGGGAGGTGTGGGAGGTTTTTTAAAGCAAGTAAAACCTCTACAAATGTGGTATGGCTGATTATGATCCTG
CAAGCCTCGTCGTCCTGGCCGGACCACGCTATCTGTGCAAGGTCCCCGGCCCCGGACGCGCGCTCCATGA
GCAGAGCGCCCGCCGCCGAGGCGAAGACTCGGGCGGCGCCCTGCCCGTCCCACCAGGTCAACAGGCGGTA
ACCGGCCTCTTCATCGGGAATGCGCGCGACCTTCAGCATCGCCGGCATGTCCCCCTGGCGGACGGGAAGT
ATCCAGCTCGACCAAGCTGGCCGCGTCGAGTGAAGACGAAAGGGCCTCGTGATACGCCTATTTTTATAGG
TTAATGTCATGATAATAATGGTTTCTTAGACGTCAGGTGGCACTTTTCGGGGAAATGTGCGCGGAACCCC
TATTTGTTTATTTTTCTAAATACATTCAAATATGTATCCGCTCATGAGACAATAACCCTGATAAATGCTT
CAATAATATTGAAAAAGGAAGAGTATGAGTATTCAACATTTCCGTGTCGCCCTTATTCCCTTTTTTGCGG
CATTTTGCCTTCCTGTTTTTGCTCACCCAGAAACGCTGGTGAAAGTAAAAGATGCTGAAGATCAGTTGGG
TGCACGAGTGGGTTACATCGAACTGGATCTCAACAGCGGTAAGATCCTTGAGAGTTTTCGCCCCGAAGAA
CGTTTTCCAATGATGAGCACTTTTAAAGTTCTGCTATGTGGCGCGGTATTATCCCGTGTTGACGCCGGGC
AAGAGCAACTCGGTCGCCGCATACACTATTCTCAGAATGACTTGGTTGAGTACTCACCAGTCACAGAAAA
GCATCTTACGGATGGCATGACAGTAAGAGAATTATGCAGTGCTGCCATAACCATGAGTGATAACACTGCG
GCCAACTTACTTCTGACAACGATCGGAGGACCGAAGGAGCTAACCGCTTTTTTGCACAACATGGGGGATC
ATGTAACTCGCCTTGATCGTTGGGAACCGGAGCTGAATGAAGCCATACCAAACGACGAGCGTGACACCAC
GATGCCTGTAGCAATGGCAACAACGTTGCGCAAACTATTAACTGGCGAACTACTTACTCTAGCTTCCCGG
CAACAATTAATAGACTGGATGGAGGCGGATAAAGTTGCAGGACCACTTCTGCGCTCGGCCCTTCCGGCTG
GCTGGTTTATTGCTGATAAATCTGGAGCCGGTGAGCGTGGGTCTCGCGGTATCATTGCAGCACTGGGGCC
AGATGGTAAGCCCTCCCGTATCGTAGTTATCTACACGACGGGGAGTCAGGCAACTATGGATGAACGAAAT
AGACAGATCGCTGAGATAGGTGCCTCACTGATTAAGCATTGGTAACTGTCAGACCAAGTTTACTCATATA
TACTTTAGATTGATTTAAAACTTCATTTTTAATTTAAAAGGATCTAGGTGAAGATCCTTTTTGATAATCT
CATGACCAAAATCCCTTAACGTGAGTTTTCGTTCCACTGAGCGTCAGACCCCGTAGAAAAGATCAAAGGA
TCTTCTTGAGATCCTTTTTTTCTGCGCGTAATCTGCTGCTTGCAAACAAAAAAACCACCGCTACCAGCGG
TGGTTTGTTTGCCGGATCAAGAGCTACCAACTCTTTTTCCGAAGGTAACTGGCTTCAGCAGAGCGCAGAT
ACCAAATACTGTTCTTCTAGTGTAGCCGTAGTTAGGCCACCACTTCAAGAACTCTGTAGCACCGCCTACA
TACCTCGCTCTGCTAATCCTGTTACCAGTGGCTGCTGCCAGTGGCGATAAGTCGTGTCTTACCGGGTTGG
ACTCAAGACGATAGTTACCGGATAAGGCGCAGCGGTCGGGCTGAACGGGGGGTTCGTGCACACAGCCCAG
CTTGGAGCGAACGACCTACACCGAACTGAGATACCTACAGCGTGAGCTATGAGAAAGCGCCACGCTTCCC
GAAGGGAGAAAGGCGGACAGGTATCCGGTAAGCGGCAGGGTCGGAACAGGAGAGCGCACGAGGGAGCTTC
CAGGGGGAAACGCCTGGTATCTTTATAGTCCTGTCGGGTTTCGCCACCTCTGACTTGAGCGTCGATTTTT
GTGATGCTCGTCAGGGGGGCGGAGCCTATGGAAAAACGCCAGCAACGCGGCCTTTTTACGGTTCCTGGCC
TTTTGCTGGCCTTTTGCTCACATGTTCTTTCCTGCGTTATCCCCTGATTCTGTGGATAACCGTATTACCG
CCTTTGAGTGAGCTGATACCGCTCGCCGCAGCCGAACGACCGAGCGCAGCGAGTCAGTGAGCGAGGAAGC
GGAAG
