>Addgene plasmid #202952 | Salsa-BC111-P2B3 | depositor partial sequence | sequence record 393825 | BC111
CAAACATCAT
